>Addgene plasmid #59739 | pET14b_tev_PDZ1 | depositor partial sequence | sequence record 93751 | aa 18-108
CATATGATATGGGAACAACATACAGTGACGCTTCACAGGGCTCCTGGATTTGGATTTGGAATTGCAATAT
CTGGTGGACGAGATAATCCTCATTTTCAGAGTGGGGAAACGTCAATAGTGATTTCAGATGTGCTGAAAGG
AGGACCAGCTGAAGGACAGCTACAGGAAAATGACCGAGTTGCAATGGTTAACGGAGTTTCAATGGATAAT
GTTGAACATGCTTTTGCTGTTCAGCAACTAAGGAAAAGTGGGAAAAATGCAAAAATTACAATTAGAAGGA
AGTGAGGATCC
