>Addgene plasmid #59739 | pET14b_tev_PDZ1 | addgene partial sequence | sequence record 96195 | pBRrevBam 5'-GGTGATGTCGGCGATATAGG-3'
CCGGCGTTAGAGGATCGAGAATCTCGAATCCCGTCGTAAATTAATACGACTTCACGTATAGGGAGCACCA
CTACGGATTTCCCGTCTAGCAAATAATTTTGTTTAACCTTTAAGAAGGAGATATACCATGGGCAGCAGCC
ATCATCATCATCATCACAGCAGCGGCGGTAACGAGAATCTTTATTTTCAGGGCCATATGATATGGGAACA
ACATACAGTGACGCTTCACAGGGCTCCTGGATTTGGATTTGGAATTGCAATATCTGGTGGACGAGATAAT
CCTCATTTTCAGAGTGGGGAAACGTCAATAGTGATTTCAGATGTGCTGAAAGGAGGACCAGCTGAAGGAC
AGCTACAGGAAAATGACCGAGTTGCAATGGTTAACGGAGTTTCAATGGATAATGTTGAACATGCTTTTGC
TGTTCAGCAACTAAGGAAAAGTGGGAAAAATGCAAAAATTACAATTAGAAGGAAGTGAGGATCCGGCTGC
TAACAAAGCCCGAAAGGAAGCTGAGTTGGCTGCTGCCACCGCTGAGCAATAACTAGCATAACCCCTTGGG
GCCTCTAAACGGGTCTTGAGGGGTTTTTTGCTGAAAGGAGGAACTATTTCCGGATATCCACAGGACGGGT
GTGGTCGCCATGATCGCGTAGTCGATAGTGGCTCCAAGTAGCGAAGCGAGCAGGACTGGGCGGCGGCC
