>Addgene plasmid #59739 | pET14b_tev_PDZ1 | addgene partial sequence | sequence record 96196 | T7term 5'-GCTAGTTATTGCTCAGCGG-3'
GTTAGCAGCCGGATCCTCACTTCCTTCTAATTGTAATTTTTGCATTTTTCCCACTTTTCCTTAGTTGCTG
AACAGCAAAAGCATGTTCAACATTATCCATTGAAACTCCGTTAACCATTGCAACTCGGTCATTTTCCTGT
AGCTGTCCTTCAGCTGGTCCTCCTTTCAGCACATCTGAAATCACTATTGACGTTTCCCCACTCTGAAAAT
GAGGATTATCTCGTCCACCAGATATTGCAATTCCAAATCCAAATCCAGGAGCCCTGTGAAGCGTCACTGT
ATGTTGTTCCCATATCATATGGCCCTGAAAATAAAGATTCTCGTTACCGCCGCTGCTGTGATGATGATGA
TGATGGCTGCTGCCCATGGTATATCTCCTTCTTAAAGTTAAACAAAATTATTTCTAGAGGGAAACCGTTG
TGGTCTCCCTATAGTGAGTCGTATTAATTTCGCGGGATCGAGATCTCGATCCTCTACGCCGGACGCATCG
TGGCCGGCATCACCGGCGCCACAGGTGCGGTTGCTGGCGCCTATATCGCCGACATCACCGATGGGGAAGA
TCGGGCTCGCCACTTCGGGCTCATGAGCGCTTGTTTCGGCGTGGGTATGGTGGCAGGCCCCGTGGCCGGG
GGACTGTTGGGCGCCATCTCNTTGCATGCACCATTCCTTGCGGCGGCGGTGCTCAACGGCCTCAACCTAC
TACTGGGGCTGCTTCCTAATGCAGGAGTCGCATAAGGGAGAGCGTCGACCGATGCCCTTGAGAGCCTTC
