[The description below was written by a language model from this plasmid's Addgene catalogue record.]
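Description:
pET14b_tev_PDZ1 is a bacterial expression plasmid of about 4.96 kb for producing the first PDZ domain of human zonula occludens-1 (ZO-1, encoded by TJP1) in E. coli. It is built on a modified pET14b backbone, termed pET14b_TEV, in which the thrombin cleavage site of the parent vector has been replaced by a TEV protease recognition site. The plasmid is maintained at high copy number under ampicillin selection and is propagated in a standard cloning strain. No feature table accompanies the record, so the promoter and origin are not explicitly listed. However, pET14b-family vectors use a T7 promoter, which fits the T7 forward sequencing primer given here, so expression would be expected to need a host supplying T7 RNA polymerase.

The 291 bp human insert was cloned between NdeI and BamHI, and both sites remain intact. This places the PDZ1 coding sequence in frame behind the N-terminal His tag carried by the backbone. The tag allows purification by immobilized metal affinity chromatography, and the protease site between tag and domain allows the tag to be removed afterwards. The record is inconsistent about that site: the tag field still lists a thrombin cleavage site, whereas the backbone modification note and the plasmid name indicate that it has been replaced with TEV. The TEV description is the more likely one, but it should be checked against the sequence.

The stated purpose is simply bacterial expression of the ZO-1 PDZ1 domain. The record does not name downstream applications, though isolated, cleavable tagged domains of this kind are typically used for biochemical, binding or structural studies.
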