Addgene plasmid #59739: pET14b_tev_PDZ1
Purpose: expresses PDZ1 domain of human ZO-1 in bacteria
Depositing lab: Alan Fanning. Depositing organization: University of North Carolina at Chapel Hill.
Backbone
  Vector backbone: pET14b_TEV
  Backbone manufacturer: EMD Millipore
  Backbone size w/o insert (bp): 4670
  Total vector size (bp): 4962
  Modifications to backbone: Thrombin cleavage site of pET14b replaced by TEV protease cleavage site.
  Vector type: Bacterial Expression
Growth in bacteria
  Bacterial resistance: Ampicillin, 100 μg/mL
  Growth temperature: 37°C
  Growth strain: DH5alpha
  Copy number: High Copy
Gene/Insert
  Gene/Insert name: zonula occludens-1 (alt name: TJP-1)
  Species: H. sapiens (human)
  Insert size (bp): 291
  Entrez Gene: TJP1 (a.k.a. ZO-1)
  Tag / fusion protein: HIS tag (N terminal on backbone); thrombin clvg (N terminal on backbone)
  Cloning method: Restriction Enzyme; 5′ cloning site Nde I (not destroyed); 3′ cloning site Bam HI (not destroyed)
  Sequencing primers: 5′ T7 fwd
Terms and licenses: Academic/Nonprofit Terms; Industry Terms: Not Available to Industry
How to cite: pET14b_tev_PDZ1 was a gift from Alan Fanning (Addgene plasmid # 59739 ; http://n2t.net/addgene:59739 ; RRID:Addgene_59739)
